Addgene plasmid #146381: pGEX-6P-1-DmMe31B_G
Purpose: Bacterial Expression of DmMe31B
Depositing lab: Elisa Izaurralde. Depositing organization: Max Planck Institute for Developmental Biology.
Backbone
  Vector backbone: pGEX-6P-1
  Vector type: Bacterial Expression
Growth in bacteria
  Bacterial resistance: Ampicillin, 100 μg/mL
  Growth temperature: 37°C
  Growth strain: DH5alpha
  Copy number: Low Copy
Gene/Insert
  Gene/Insert name: DmMe31B
  Species: D. melanogaster (fly)
  Entrez Gene: me31B (a.k.a. Dmel_CG4916, CG4916, DDX6, Dhh1p/Me31b, DmRH3, Dmel\CG4916, ME31B, Mat31B, Me31B, Me31b, l(2)k06607, me31b)
  Cloning method: Unknown
Terms and licenses: Academic/Nonprofit Terms; Industry Terms: Not Available to Industry
Depositor comments: Sequence extracted from NCBI: NM_078809.3. Plasmids from this collection were made available to the research community and donated after the lab closed. Please note that the sequence provided by the depositing laboratory may be theoretical/predicted or based on Sanger sequencing results. There may be discrepancies between sequencing results obtained by Addgene and the depositor sequence. If an Addgene verified sequence is not available, please contact before placing your order to request that our lab fully sequence the plasmid.
How to cite: pGEX-6P-1-DmMe31B_G was a gift from Elisa Izaurralde (Addgene plasmid # 146381 ; http://n2t.net/addgene:146381 ; RRID:Addgene_146381)
