[The description below was written by a language model from this plasmid's Addgene catalogue record and pLannotate feature annotations shown in this document.]
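Description:
pGEX-6P-1-DmMe31B_G is a bacterial expression plasmid built on the pGEX-6P-1 backbone for producing the Drosophila melanogaster protein Me31B in E. coli as a glutathione S-transferase fusion. It is about 6.3 kb, replicates from a ColE1/pMB1-type origin (the catalogue lists it as low copy, although the annotation tool labels the origin generically as high copy), and is selected with ampicillin through the β-lactamase gene and its own promoter. Short remnants of rop, the pBR322 bom region, a lac promoter/lacZα segment and an E. coli yciV fragment are backbone leftovers with no apparent role in the design.

The expression cassette is driven by the strong hybrid tac promoter followed by a lac operator. A plasmid-borne lacI gene supplies repressor, so transcription is held off until relieved by IPTG. One of the two sequence records annotates the lacI promoter as the up-mutant lacIq allele and the other as wild type; otherwise the two 6,346-nt records show the same features at shifted coordinates. Downstream of the promoter lies the Schistosoma japonicum GST coding sequence, followed after a short linker by the me31B open reading frame of roughly 1.4 kb, which the depositor states was derived from an NCBI reference transcript. In the pGEX-6P series this linker normally encodes a PreScission protease cleavage site for tag removal, though it is not annotated here.

Me31B is the fly DDX6-family ATP-dependent RNA helicase, a core component of ribonucleoprotein complexes involved in translational repression and mRNA decapping. The GST tag allows glutathione-affinity purification or pull-down assays of the recombinant protein. The record gives the purpose only as bacterial expression and lists the cloning method as unknown.
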