Features (pLannotate 1.2.2; 17 found; start..end, strand, type, name):
      1..29      +  promoter       tac promoter: strong E. coli promoter; hybrid between the trp and lac UV5 promoters
     37..53      +  protein_bind   lac operator: The lac repressor binds to the lac operator to inhibit transcription in E. coli. This inhibition can be relieved by adding lactose or isopropyl-β-D-thiogalactopyranoside (IPTG). lac repressor encoded by lacI
     76..729     +  CDS            GST26_SCHJA: Experimental evidence at protein level: Swiss-Prot protein existence level 1. GST isoenzymes appear to play a central role in the parasite detoxification system. Other functions are also suspected including a role in increasing the solubility of haematin in the parasite gut. From Schistosoma japonicum (Blood fluke).
    769..2145    +  CDS            me31B: DDX6_DROME - Experimental evidence at protein level: Swiss-Prot protein existence level 1. ATP-dependent RNA helicase which is a core component of a variety of ribonucleoprotein complexes (RNPs) that play critical roles in translational repression and mRNA decapping during embryogenesis, oogenesis, neurogenesis and neurotransmission (PubMed:11546740, PubMed:16256742, PubMed:17178403, PubMed:18590813, PubMed:21267420, PubMed:21447556, PubMed:28875934, PubMed:28388438, PubMed:17982591, PubMed:31114929). Recruits core components and translational repressors to some RNP complexes, and mediates RNP
   2181..2220    +  CDS            rop (fragment): Rop protein, which maintains plasmids at low copy number; rop
   2322..2362    +  misc_feature   bom (fragment): basis of mobility region from pBR322
   2467..2571    +  promoter       AmpR promoter: bla
   2572..3432    +  CDS            AmpR: β-lactamase; bla; confers resistance to ampicillin, carbenicillin, and related antibiotics
   3603..4191    +  rep_origin     ori: high-copy-number ColE1/pMB1/pBR322/pUC origin of replication
   4377..4428    -  misc_feature   bom (fragment): basis of mobility region from pBR322
   4435..4512    +  promoter       lacI promoter: lacI
   4513..5595    +  CDS            lacI: lac repressor; lacI; The lac repressor binds to the lac operator to inhibit transcription in E. coli. This inhibition can be relieved by adding lactose or isopropyl-β-D-thiogalactopyranoside (IPTG).
   5608..5629    +  protein_bind   CAP binding site: CAP binding activates transcription in the presence of cAMP. E. coli catabolite activator protein
   5644..5674    +  promoter       lac promoter: promoter for the E. coli lac operon
   5682..5698    +  protein_bind   lac operator: The lac repressor binds to the lac operator to inhibit transcription in E. coli. This inhibition can be relieved by adding lactose or isopropyl-β-D-thiogalactopyranoside (IPTG). lac repressor encoded by lacI
   5718..5891    +  CDS            lacZα: LacZα fragment of β-galactosidase; lacZ fragment
   6155..6271    -  CDS            yciV (fragment): RNAAM_ECOLI - Also known as trpH From Escherichia coli (strain K12).
>Addgene plasmid #146381 | pGEX-6P-1-DmMe31B_G | addgene full sequence | sequence record 449685 | Addgene NGS Result
TTGACAATTAATCATCGGCTCGTATAATGTGTGGAATTGTGAGCGGATAACAATTTCACACAGGAAACAG
TATTCATGTCCCCTATACTAGGTTATTGGAAAATTAAGGGCCTTGTGCAACCCACTCGACTTCTTTTGGA
ATATCTTGAAGAAAAATATGAAGAGCATTTGTATGAGCGCGATGAAGGTGATAAATGGCGAAACAAAAAG
TTTGAATTGGGTTTGGAGTTTCCCAATCTTCCTTATTATATTGATGGTGATGTTAAATTAACACAGTCTA
TGGCCATCATACGTTATATAGCTGACAAGCACAACATGTTGGGTGGTTGTCCAAAAGAGCGTGCAGAGAT
TTCAATGCTTGAAGGAGCGGTTTTGGATATTAGATACGGTGTTTCGAGAATTGCATATAGTAAAGACTTT
GAAACTCTCAAAGTTGATTTTCTTAGCAAGCTACCTGAAATGCTGAAAATGTTCGAAGATCGTTTATGTC
ATAAAACATATTTAAATGGTGATCATGTAACCCATCCTGACTTCATGTTGTATGACGCTCTTGATGTTGT
TTTATACATGGACCCAATGTGCCTGGATGCGTTCCCAAAATTAGTTTGTTTTAAAAAACGTATTGAAGCT
ATCCCACAAATTGATAAGTACTTGAAATCCAGCAAGTATATAGCATGGCCTTTGCAGGGCTGGCAAGCCA
CGTTTGGTGGTGGCGACCATCCTCCAAAATCGGATCTGGAAGTTCTGTTCCAGGGGCCCCTGGGATCAAT
GATGACTGAAAAGTTAAATTCTGGGCACACTAATTTAACAAGCAAGGGGATTATAAATGATCTTCAAATT
GCTGGAAACACAAGTGACGATATGGGCTGGAAATCAAAGCTGAAGCTGCCGCCAAAGGACAACCGATTCA
AAACAACTGATGTGACCGATACGCGAGGCAATGAATTCGAGGAGTTTTGCCTTAAAAGAGAACTGCTTAT
GGGTATATTCGAGAAGGGATGGGAGCGCCCTTCGCCAATTCAGGAAGCAGCTATTCCTATAGCATTAAGT
GGAAAAGATGTGCTGGCTCGGGCCAAGAACGGCACAGGCAAGACAGGAGCCTACTGCATCCCAGTTTTAG
AACAAATCGACCCAACCAAGGACTACATTCAGGCACTTGTGATGGTCCCCACCCGAGAGTTGGCGCTACA
AACCTCACAGATATGTATTGAGCTGGCGAAACATCTTGATATCCGGGTAATGGTCACAACGGGAGGTACC
ATTCTAAAGGATGACATTCTTCGTATTTATCAAAAAGTACAATTAATTATTGCCACTCCCGGACGAATAT
TAGATCTGATGGATAAGAAAGTTGCCGATATGTCGCATTGCAGAATATTAGTTTTGGATGAGGCCGATAA
GCTATTGTCGCTTGATTTTCAAGGCATGCTGGATCATGTTATACTAAAGTTACCAAAGGATCCACAGATC
TTGCTATTTTCCGCAACATTTCCACTAACAGTCAAGAATTTCATGGAGAAGCATTTACGCGAGCCTTACG
AGATCAACCTGATGGAGGAGCTAACACTGAAGGGTGTCACTCAGTACTATGCATTCGTACAGGAGCGCCA
GAAAGTACACTGCTTGAATACGCTCTTTTCGAAGCTGCAGATCAATCAGTCTATCATATTCTGCAATTCC
ACGCAACGTGTCGAGCTATTGGCCAAAAAGATCACAGAGCTTGGATATTGCTGTTACTATATACACGCTA
AGATGGCCCAGGCACACAGAAATCGAGTATTCCACGATTTCCGCCAAGGACTCTGTCGCAATCTGGTGTG
CTCCGACCTGTTCACCCGTGGTATCGACGTGCAGGCCGTGAATGTAGTAATCAATTTCGATTTCCCACGA
ATGGCAGAGACATACTTGCATCGAATTGGTCGCTCAGGACGTTTCGGTCATTTGGGTATTGCTATTAATC
TGATAACCTACGAGGATCGGTTTGATCTGCATCGGATTGAAAAAGAACTTGGAACCGAAATAAAGCCTAT
TCCGAAGGTCATAGACCCCGCCCTTTATGTCGCAAACGTTGGCGCATCCGTTGGCGATACTTGCAACAAC
AGTGATCTGAATAATTCTGCGAACGAGGAGGGCAACGTTAGCAAATAACTCGAGCGGCCGCATCGTGACT
GACTGACGATCTGCCTCGCGCGTTTCGGTGATGACGGTGAAAACCTCTGACACATGCAGCTCCCGGAGAC
GGTCACAGCTTGTCTGTAAGCGGATGCCGGGAGCAGACAAGCCCGTCAGGGCGCGTCAGCGGGTGTTGGC
GGGTGTCGGGGCGCAGCCATGACCCAGTCACGTAGCGATAGCGGAGTGTATAATTCTTGAAGACGAAAGG
GCCTCGTGATACGCCTATTTTTATAGGTTAATGTCATGATAATAATGGTTTCTTAGACGTCAGGTGGCAC
TTTTCGGGGAAATGTGCGCGGAACCCCTATTTGTTTATTTTTCTAAATACATTCAAATATGTATCCGCTC
ATGAGACAATAACCCTGATAAATGCTTCAATAATATTGAAAAAGGAAGAGTATGAGTATTCAACATTTCC
GTGTCGCCCTTATTCCCTTTTTTGCGGCATTTTGCCTTCCTGTTTTTGCTCACCCAGAAACGCTGGTGAA
AGTAAAAGATGCTGAAGATCAGTTGGGTGCACGAGTGGGTTACATCGAACTGGATCTCAACAGCGGTAAG
ATCCTTGAGAGTTTTCGCCCCGAAGAACGTTTTCCAATGATGAGCACTTTTAAAGTTCTGCTATGTGGCG
CGGTATTATCCCGTGTTGACGCCGGGCAAGAGCAACTCGGTCGCCGCATACACTATTCTCAGAATGACTT
GGTTGAGTACTCACCAGTCACAGAAAAGCATCTTACGGATGGCATGACAGTAAGAGAATTATGCAGTGCT
GCCATAACCATGAGTGATAACACTGCGGCCAACTTACTTCTGACAACGATCGGAGGACCGAAGGAGCTAA
CCGCTTTTTTGCACAACATGGGGGATCATGTAACTCGCCTTGATCGTTGGGAACCGGAGCTGAATGAAGC
CATACCAAACGACGAGCGTGACACCACGATGCCTGCAGCAATGGCAACAACGTTGCGCAAACTATTAACT
GGCGAACTACTTACTCTAGCTTCCCGGCAACAATTAATAGACTGGATGGAGGCGGATAAAGTTGCAGGAC
CACTTCTGCGCTCGGCCCTTCCGGCTGGCTGGTTTATTGCTGATAAATCTGGAGCCGGTGAGCGTGGGTC
TCGCGGTATCATTGCAGCACTGGGGCCAGATGGTAAGCCCTCCCGTATCGTAGTTATCTACACGACGGGG
AGTCAGGCAACTATGGATGAACGAAATAGACAGATCGCTGAGATAGGTGCCTCACTGATTAAGCATTGGT
AACTGTCAGACCAAGTTTACTCATATATACTTTAGATTGATTTAAAACTTCATTTTTAATTTAAAAGGAT
CTAGGTGAAGATCCTTTTTGATAATCTCATGACCAAAATCCCTTAACGTGAGTTTTCGTTCCACTGAGCG
TCAGACCCCGTAGAAAAGATCAAAGGATCTTCTTGAGATCCTTTTTTTCTGCGCGTAATCTGCTGCTTGC
AAACAAAAAAACCACCGCTACCAGCGGTGGTTTGTTTGCCGGATCAAGAGCTACCAACTCTTTTTCCGAA
GGTAACTGGCTTCAGCAGAGCGCAGATACCAAATACTGTCCTTCTAGTGTAGCCGTAGTTAGGCCACCAC
TTCAAGAACTCTGTAGCACCGCCTACATACCTCGCTCTGCTAATCCTGTTACCAGTGGCTGCTGCCAGTG
GCGATAAGTCGTGTCTTACCGGGTTGGACTCAAGACGATAGTTACCGGATAAGGCGCAGCGGTCGGGCTG
AACGGGGGGTTCGTGCACACAGCCCAGCTTGGAGCGAACGACCTACACCGAACTGAGATACCTACAGCGT
GAGCTATGAGAAAGCGCCACGCTTCCCGAAGGGAGAAAGGCGGACAGGTATCCGGTAAGCGGCAGGGTCG
GAACAGGAGAGCGCACGAGGGAGCTTCCAGGGGGAAACGCCTGGTATCTTTATAGTCCTGTCGGGTTTCG
CCACCTCTGACTTGAGCGTCGATTTTTGTGATGCTCGTCAGGGGGGCGGAGCCTATGGAAAAACGCCAGC
AACGCGGCCTTTTTACGGTTCCTGGCCTTTTGCTGGCCTTTTGCTCACATGTTCTTTCCTGCGTTATCCC
CTGATTCTGTGGATAACCGTATTACCGCCTTTGAGTGAGCTGATACCGCTCGCCGCAGCCGAACGACCGA
GCGCAGCGAGTCAGTGAGCGAGGAAGCGGAAGAGCGCCTGATGCGGTATTTTCTCCTTACGCATCTGTGC
GGTATTTCACACCGCATAAATTCCGACACCATCGAATGGCGCAAAACCTTTCGCGGTATGGCATGATAGC
GCCCGGAAGAGAGTCAATTCAGGGTGGTGAATGTGAAACCAGTAACGTTATACGATGTCGCAGAGTATGC
CGGTGTCTCTTATCAGACCGTTTCCCGCGTGGTGAACCAGGCCAGCCACGTTTCTGCGAAAACGCGGGAA
AAAGTGGAAGCGGCGATGGCGGAGCTGAATTACATTCCCAACCGCGTGGCACAACAACTGGCGGGCAAAC
AGTCGTTGCTGATTGGCGTTGCCACCTCCAGTCTGGCCCTGCACGCGCCGTCGCAAATTGTCGCGGCGAT
TAAATCTCGCGCCGATCAACTGGGTGCCAGCGTGGTGGTGTCGATGGTAGAACGAAGCGGCGTCGAAGCC
TGTAAAGCGGCGGTGCACAATCTTCTCGCGCAACGCGTCAGTGGGCTGATCATTAACTATCCGCTGGATG
ACCAGGATGCCATTGCTGTGGAAGCTGCCTGCACTAATGTTCCGGCGTTATTTCTTGATGTCTCTGACCA
GACACCCATCAACAGTATTATTTTCTCCCATGAAGACGGTACGCGACTGGGCGTGGAGCATCTGGTCGCA
TTGGGTCACCAGCAAATCGCGCTGTTAGCGGGCCCATTAAGTTCTGTCTCGGCGCGTCTGCGTCTGGCTG
GCTGGCATAAATATCTCACTCGCAATCAAATTCAGCCGATAGCGGAACGGGAAGGCGACTGGAGTGCCAT
GTCCGGTTTTCAACAAACCATGCAAATGCTGAATGAGGGCATCGTTCCCACTGCGATGCTGGTTGCCAAC
GATCAGATGGCGCTGGGCGCAATGCGCGCCATTACCGAGTCCGGGCTGCGCGTTGGTGCGGATATCTCGG
TAGTGGGATACGACGATACCGAAGACAGCTCATGTTATATCCCGCCGTTAACCACCATCAAACAGGATTT
TCGCCTGCTGGGGCAAACCAGCGTGGACCGCTTGCTGCAACTCTCTCAGGGCCAGGCGGTGAAGGGCAAT
CAGCTGTTGCCCGTCTCACTGGTGAAAAGAAAAACCACGCTAGCGCCCAATACGCAAACCGCCTCTCCCC
GCGCGTTGGCCGATTCATTAATGCAGCTGGCACGACAGGTTTCCCGACTGGAAAGCGGGCAGTGAGCGCA
ACGCAATTAATGTAAGTTAGCTCACTCATTAGGCACCCCAGGCTTTACACTTTATGCTTCCGGCTCGTAT
GTTGTGTGGAATTGTGAGCGGATAACAATTTCACACAGGAAACAGCTATGACCATGATTACGGATTCACT
GGCCGTCGTTTTACAACGTCGTGACTGGGAAAACCCTGGCGTTACCCAACTTAATCGCCTTGCAGCACAT
CCCCCTTTCGCCAGCTGGCGTAATAGCGAAGAGGCCCGCACCGATCGCCCTTCCCAACAGTTGCGCAGCC
TGAATGGCGAATGGCGCTTTGCCTGGTTTCCGGCACCAGAAGCGGTGCCGGAAAGCTGGCTGGAGTGCGA
TCTTCCTGAGGCCGATACTGTCGTCGTCCCCTCAAACTGGCAGATGCACGGTTACGATGCGCCCATCTAC
ACCAACGTGACCTATCCCATTACGGTCAATCCGCCGTTTGTTCCCACGGAGAATCCGACGGGTTGTTACT
CGCTCACATTTAATGTTGATGAAAGCTGGCTACAGGAAGGCCAGACGCGAATTATTTTTGATGGCGTTGG
AATTAGCTTATCGACTGCACGGTGCACCAATGCTTCTGGCGTCAGGCAGCCATCGGAAGCTGTGGTATGG
CTGTGCAGGTCGTAAATCACTGCATAATTCGTGTCGCTCAAGGCGCACTCCCGTTCTGGATAATGTTTTT
TGCGCCGACATCATAACGGTTCTGGCAAATATTCTGAAATGAGCTG
