Features (pLannotate 1.2.2; 17 found; start..end, strand, type, name):
      6..107     -  CDS            yciV (fragment): RNAAM_ECOLI - Also known as trpH From Escherichia coli (strain K12).
    183..211     +  promoter       tac promoter: strong E. coli promoter; hybrid between the trp and lac UV5 promoters
    219..235     +  protein_bind   lac operator: The lac repressor binds to the lac operator to inhibit transcription in E. coli. This inhibition can be relieved by adding lactose or isopropyl-β-D-thiogalactopyranoside (IPTG). lac repressor encoded by lacI
    258..911     +  CDS            GST26_SCHJA: Experimental evidence at protein level: Swiss-Prot protein existence level 1. GST isoenzymes appear to play a central role in the parasite detoxification system. Other functions are also suspected including a role in increasing the solubility of haematin in the parasite gut. From Schistosoma japonicum (Blood fluke).
    951..2327    +  CDS            me31B: DDX6_DROME - Experimental evidence at protein level: Swiss-Prot protein existence level 1. ATP-dependent RNA helicase which is a core component of a variety of ribonucleoprotein complexes (RNPs) that play critical roles in translational repression and mRNA decapping during embryogenesis, oogenesis, neurogenesis and neurotransmission (PubMed:11546740, PubMed:16256742, PubMed:17178403, PubMed:18590813, PubMed:21267420, PubMed:21447556, PubMed:28875934, PubMed:28388438, PubMed:17982591, PubMed:31114929). Recruits core components and translational repressors to some RNP complexes, and mediates RNP
   2363..2402    +  CDS            rop (fragment): Rop protein, which maintains plasmids at low copy number; rop
   2504..2544    +  misc_feature   bom (fragment): basis of mobility region from pBR322
   2649..2753    +  promoter       AmpR promoter: bla
   2754..3614    +  CDS            AmpR: β-lactamase; bla; confers resistance to ampicillin, carbenicillin, and related antibiotics
   3785..4373    +  rep_origin     ori: high-copy-number ColE1/pMB1/pBR322/pUC origin of replication
   4559..4610    -  misc_feature   bom (fragment): basis of mobility region from pBR322
   4617..4694    +  promoter       lacIq promoter: lacI (mutant); In the lacIq allele, a single base change in the promoter boosts expression of the lacI gene about 10-fold.
   4695..5777    +  CDS            lacI: lac repressor; lacI; The lac repressor binds to the lac operator to inhibit transcription in E. coli. This inhibition can be relieved by adding lactose or isopropyl-β-D-thiogalactopyranoside (IPTG).
   5790..5811    +  protein_bind   CAP binding site: CAP binding activates transcription in the presence of cAMP. E. coli catabolite activator protein
   5826..5856    +  promoter       lac promoter: promoter for the E. coli lac operon
   5864..5880    +  protein_bind   lac operator: The lac repressor binds to the lac operator to inhibit transcription in E. coli. This inhibition can be relieved by adding lactose or isopropyl-β-D-thiogalactopyranoside (IPTG). lac repressor encoded by lacI
   5900..6073    +  CDS            lacZα: LacZα fragment of β-galactosidase; lacZ fragment
>Addgene plasmid #146381 | pGEX-6P-1-DmMe31B_G | analyzer sequence | sequence record 288826
ACGTTATCGACTGCACGGTGCACCAATGCTTCTGGCGTCAGGCAGCCATCGGAAGCTGTGGTATGGCTGT
GCAGGTCGTAAATCACTGCATAATTCGTGTCGCTCAAGGCGCACTCCCGTTCTGGATAATGTTTTTTGCG
CCGACATCATAACGGTTCTGGCAAATATTCTGAAATGAGCTGTTGACAATTAATCATCGGCTCGTATAAT
GTGTGGAATTGTGAGCGGATAACAATTTCACACAGGAAACAGTATTCATGTCCCCTATACTAGGTTATTG
GAAAATTAAGGGCCTTGTGCAACCCACTCGACTTCTTTTGGAATATCTTGAAGAAAAATATGAAGAGCAT
TTGTATGAGCGCGATGAAGGTGATAAATGGCGAAACAAAAAGTTTGAATTGGGTTTGGAGTTTCCCAATC
TTCCTTATTATATTGATGGTGATGTTAAATTAACACAGTCTATGGCCATCATACGTTATATAGCTGACAA
GCACAACATGTTGGGTGGTTGTCCAAAAGAGCGTGCAGAGATTTCAATGCTTGAAGGAGCGGTTTTGGAT
ATTAGATACGGTGTTTCGAGAATTGCATATAGTAAAGACTTTGAAACTCTCAAAGTTGATTTTCTTAGCA
AGCTACCTGAAATGCTGAAAATGTTCGAAGATCGTTTATGTCATAAAACATATTTAAATGGTGATCATGT
AACCCATCCTGACTTCATGTTGTATGACGCTCTTGATGTTGTTTTATACATGGACCCAATGTGCCTGGAT
GCGTTCCCAAAATTAGTTTGTTTTAAAAAACGTATTGAAGCTATCCCACAAATTGATAAGTACTTGAAAT
CCAGCAAGTATATAGCATGGCCTTTGCAGGGCTGGCAAGCCACGTTTGGTGGTGGCGACCATCCTCCAAA
ATCGGATCTGGAAGTTCTGTTCCAGGGGCCCCTGGGATCAATGATGACTGAAAAGTTAAATTCTGGGCAC
ACTAATTTAACAAGCAAGGGGATTATAAATGATCTTCAAATTGCTGGAAACACAAGTGACGATATGGGCT
GGAAATCAAAGCTGAAGCTGCCGCCAAAGGACAACCGATTCAAAACAACTGATGTGACCGATACGCGAGG
CAATGAATTCGAGGAGTTTTGCCTTAAAAGAGAACTGCTTATGGGTATATTCGAGAAGGGATGGGAGCGC
CCTTCGCCAATTCAGGAAGCAGCTATTCCTATAGCATTAAGTGGAAAAGATGTGCTGGCTCGGGCCAAGA
ACGGCACAGGCAAGACAGGAGCCTACTGCATCCCAGTTTTAGAACAAATCGACCCAACCAAGGACTACAT
TCAGGCACTTGTGATGGTCCCCACCCGAGAGTTGGCGCTACAAACCTCACAGATATGTATTGAGCTGGCG
AAACATCTTGATATCCGGGTAATGGTCACAACGGGAGGTACCATTCTAAAGGATGACATTCTTCGTATTT
ATCAAAAAGTACAATTAATTATTGCCACTCCCGGACGAATATTAGATCTGATGGATAAGAAAGTTGCCGA
TATGTCGCATTGCAGAATATTAGTTTTGGATGAGGCCGATAAGCTATTGTCGCTTGATTTTCAAGGCATG
CTGGATCATGTTATACTAAAGTTACCAAAGGATCCACAGATCTTGCTATTTTCCGCAACATTTCCACTAA
CAGTCAAGAATTTCATGGAGAAGCATTTACGCGAGCCTTACGAGATCAACCTGATGGAGGAGCTAACACT
GAAGGGTGTCACTCAGTACTATGCATTCGTACAGGAGCGCCAGAAAGTACACTGCTTGAATACGCTCTTT
TCGAAGCTGCAGATCAATCAGTCTATCATATTCTGCAATTCCACGCAACGTGTCGAGCTATTGGCCAAAA
AGATCACAGAGCTTGGATATTGCTGTTACTATATACACGCTAAGATGGCCCAGGCACACAGAAATCGAGT
ATTCCACGATTTCCGCCAAGGACTCTGTCGCAATCTGGTGTGCTCCGACCTGTTCACCCGTGGTATCGAC
GTGCAGGCCGTGAATGTAGTAATCAATTTCGATTTCCCACGAATGGCAGAGACATACTTGCATCGAATTG
GTCGCTCAGGACGTTTCGGTCATTTGGGTATTGCTATTAATCTGATAACCTACGAGGATCGGTTTGATCT
GCATCGGATTGAAAAAGAACTTGGAACCGAAATAAAGCCTATTCCGAAGGTCATAGACCCCGCCCTTTAT
GTCGCAAACGTTGGCGCATCCGTTGGCGATACTTGCAACAACAGTGATCTGAATAATTCTGCGAACGAGG
AGGGCAACGTTAGCAAATAACTCGAGCGGCCGCATCGTGACTGACTGACGATCTGCCTCGCGCGTTTCGG
TGATGACGGTGAAAACCTCTGACACATGCAGCTCCCGGAGACGGTCACAGCTTGTCTGTAAGCGGATGCC
GGGAGCAGACAAGCCCGTCAGGGCGCGTCAGCGGGTGTTGGCGGGTGTCGGGGCGCAGCCATGACCCAGT
CACGTAGCGATAGCGGAGTGTATAATTCTTGAAGACGAAAGGGCCTCGTGATACGCCTATTTTTATAGGT
TAATGTCATGATAATAATGGTTTCTTAGACGTCAGGTGGCACTTTTCGGGGAAATGTGCGCGGAACCCCT
ATTTGTTTATTTTTCTAAATACATTCAAATATGTATCCGCTCATGAGACAATAACCCTGATAAATGCTTC
AATAATATTGAAAAAGGAAGAGTATGAGTATTCAACATTTCCGTGTCGCCCTTATTCCCTTTTTTGCGGC
ATTTTGCCTTCCTGTTTTTGCTCACCCAGAAACGCTGGTGAAAGTAAAAGATGCTGAAGATCAGTTGGGT
GCACGAGTGGGTTACATCGAACTGGATCTCAACAGCGGTAAGATCCTTGAGAGTTTTCGCCCCGAAGAAC
GTTTTCCAATGATGAGCACTTTTAAAGTTCTGCTATGTGGCGCGGTATTATCCCGTGTTGACGCCGGGCA
AGAGCAACTCGGTCGCCGCATACACTATTCTCAGAATGACTTGGTTGAGTACTCACCAGTCACAGAAAAG
CATCTTACGGATGGCATGACAGTAAGAGAATTATGCAGTGCTGCCATAACCATGAGTGATAACACTGCGG
CCAACTTACTTCTGACAACGATCGGAGGACCGAAGGAGCTAACCGCTTTTTTGCACAACATGGGGGATCA
TGTAACTCGCCTTGATCGTTGGGAACCGGAGCTGAATGAAGCCATACCAAACGACGAGCGTGACACCACG
ATGCCTGCAGCAATGGCAACAACGTTGCGCAAACTATTAACTGGCGAACTACTTACTCTAGCTTCCCGGC
AACAATTAATAGACTGGATGGAGGCGGATAAAGTTGCAGGACCACTTCTGCGCTCGGCCCTTCCGGCTGG
CTGGTTTATTGCTGATAAATCTGGAGCCGGTGAGCGTGGGTCTCGCGGTATCATTGCAGCACTGGGGCCA
GATGGTAAGCCCTCCCGTATCGTAGTTATCTACACGACGGGGAGTCAGGCAACTATGGATGAACGAAATA
GACAGATCGCTGAGATAGGTGCCTCACTGATTAAGCATTGGTAACTGTCAGACCAAGTTTACTCATATAT
ACTTTAGATTGATTTAAAACTTCATTTTTAATTTAAAAGGATCTAGGTGAAGATCCTTTTTGATAATCTC
ATGACCAAAATCCCTTAACGTGAGTTTTCGTTCCACTGAGCGTCAGACCCCGTAGAAAAGATCAAAGGAT
CTTCTTGAGATCCTTTTTTTCTGCGCGTAATCTGCTGCTTGCAAACAAAAAAACCACCGCTACCAGCGGT
GGTTTGTTTGCCGGATCAAGAGCTACCAACTCTTTTTCCGAAGGTAACTGGCTTCAGCAGAGCGCAGATA
CCAAATACTGTCCTTCTAGTGTAGCCGTAGTTAGGCCACCACTTCAAGAACTCTGTAGCACCGCCTACAT
ACCTCGCTCTGCTAATCCTGTTACCAGTGGCTGCTGCCAGTGGCGATAAGTCGTGTCTTACCGGGTTGGA
CTCAAGACGATAGTTACCGGATAAGGCGCAGCGGTCGGGCTGAACGGGGGGTTCGTGCACACAGCCCAGC
TTGGAGCGAACGACCTACACCGAACTGAGATACCTACAGCGTGAGCTATGAGAAAGCGCCACGCTTCCCG
AAGGGAGAAAGGCGGACAGGTATCCGGTAAGCGGCAGGGTCGGAACAGGAGAGCGCACGAGGGAGCTTCC
AGGGGGAAACGCCTGGTATCTTTATAGTCCTGTCGGGTTTCGCCACCTCTGACTTGAGCGTCGATTTTTG
TGATGCTCGTCAGGGGGGCGGAGCCTATGGAAAAACGCCAGCAACGCGGCCTTTTTACGGTTCCTGGCCT
TTTGCTGGCCTTTTGCTCACATGTTCTTTCCTGCGTTATCCCCTGATTCTGTGGATAACCGTATTACCGC
CTTTGAGTGAGCTGATACCGCTCGCCGCAGCCGAACGACCGAGCGCAGCGAGTCAGTGAGCGAGGAAGCG
GAAGAGCGCCTGATGCGGTATTTTCTCCTTACGCATCTGTGCGGTATTTCACACCGCATAAATTCCGACA
CCATCGAATGGTGCAAAACCTTTCGCGGTATGGCATGATAGCGCCCGGAAGAGAGTCAATTCAGGGTGGT
GAATGTGAAACCAGTAACGTTATACGATGTCGCAGAGTATGCCGGTGTCTCTTATCAGACCGTTTCCCGC
GTGGTGAACCAGGCCAGCCACGTTTCTGCGAAAACGCGGGAAAAAGTGGAAGCGGCGATGGCGGAGCTGA
ATTACATTCCCAACCGCGTGGCACAACAACTGGCGGGCAAACAGTCGTTGCTGATTGGCGTTGCCACCTC
CAGTCTGGCCCTGCACGCGCCGTCGCAAATTGTCGCGGCGATTAAATCTCGCGCCGATCAACTGGGTGCC
AGCGTGGTGGTGTCGATGGTAGAACGAAGCGGCGTCGAAGCCTGTAAAGCGGCGGTGCACAATCTTCTCG
CGCAACGCGTCAGTGGGCTGATCATTAACTATCCGCTGGATGACCAGGATGCCATTGCTGTGGAAGCTGC
CTGCACTAATGTTCCGGCGTTATTTCTTGATGTCTCTGACCAGACACCCATCAACAGTATTATTTTCTCC
CATGAAGACGGTACGCGACTGGGCGTGGAGCATCTGGTCGCATTGGGTCACCAGCAAATCGCGCTGTTAG
CGGGCCCATTAAGTTCTGTCTCGGCGCGTCTGCGTCTGGCTGGCTGGCATAAATATCTCACTCGCAATCA
AATTCAGCCGATAGCGGAACGGGAAGGCGACTGGAGTGCCATGTCCGGTTTTCAACAAACCATGCAAATG
CTGAATGAGGGCATCGTTCCCACTGCGATGCTGGTTGCCAACGATCAGATGGCGCTGGGCGCAATGCGCG
CCATTACCGAGTCCGGGCTGCGCGTTGGTGCGGATATCTCGGTAGTGGGATACGACGATACCGAAGACAG
CTCATGTTATATCCCGCCGTCAACCACCATCAAACAGGATTTTCGCCTGCTGGGGCAAACCAGCGTGGAC
CGCTTGCTGCAACTCTCTCAGGGCCAGGCGGTGAAGGGCAATCAGCTGTTGCCCGTCTCACTGGTGAAAA
GAAAAACCACCCTGGCGCCCAATACGCAAACCGCCTCTCCCCGCGCGTTGGCCGATTCATTAATGCAGCT
GGCACGACAGGTTTCCCGACTGGAAAGCGGGCAGTGAGCGCAACGCAATTAATGTGAGTTAGCTCACTCA
TTAGGCACCCCAGGCTTTACACTTTATGCTTCCGGCTCGTATGTTGTGTGGAATTGTGAGCGGATAACAA
TTTCACACAGGAAACAGCTATGACCATGATTACGGATTCACTGGCCGTCGTTTTACAACGTCGTGACTGG
GAAAACCCTGGCGTTACCCAACTTAATCGCCTTGCAGCACATCCCCCTTTCGCCAGCTGGCGTAATAGCG
AAGAGGCCCGCACCGATCGCCCTTCCCAACAGTTGCGCAGCCTGAATGGCGAATGGCGCTTTGCCTGGTT
TCCGGCACCAGAAGCGGTGCCGGAAAGCTGGCTGGAGTGCGATCTTCCTGAGGCCGATACTGTCGTCGTC
CCCTCAAACTGGCAGATGCACGGTTACGATGCGCCCATCTACACCAACGTAACCTATCCCATTACGGTCA
ATCCGCCGTTTGTTCCCACGGAGAATCCGACGGGTTGTTACTCGCTCACATTTAATGTTGATGAAAGCTG
GCTACAGGAAGGCCAGACGCGAATTATTTTTGATGGCGTTGGAATT
